Addgene plasmid #195130: TP53-KO_gRNA_1
Purpose: TP53-targeting gRNA in the LRG2.1 backbone
Depositing lab: Jason Sheltzer. Depositing organization: Cold Spring Harbor Laboratory. Publication: Oncogene-like addiction to aneuploidy in human cancers. Girish V, Lakhani AA, Thompson SL, Scaduto CM, Brown LM, Hagenson RA, Sausville EL, Mendelson BE, Kandikuppa PK, Lukow DA, Yuan ML, Stevens EC, Lee SN, Schukken KM, Akalu SM, Vasudevan A, Zou C, Salovska B, Li W, Smith JC, Taylor AM, Martienssen RA, Liu Y, Sun R, Sheltzer JM. Science. 2023 Jul 6:eadg4521. doi: 10.1126/science.adg4521. PubMed 37410869.
Backbone
  Vector backbone: LRG
  Vector type: Mammalian Expression
  Selectable markers: EGFP
Growth in bacteria
  Bacterial resistance: Ampicillin, 100 μg/mL
  Growth temperature: 37°C
  Growth strain: NEB Stable
  Copy number: High Copy
Gene/Insert
  Gene/Insert name: TP53 KO gRNA 1
  gRNA/shRNA sequence: AGATGGCCATGGCGCGGAC
  Species: H. sapiens (human)
  Entrez Gene: TP53 (a.k.a. BCC7, BMFS5, LFS1, P53, TRP53)
  Cloning method: Restriction Enzyme; 5′ cloning site Unknown (unknown if destroyed); 3′ cloning site NA (unknown if destroyed)
  Sequencing primers: 5′ GAGGGCCTATTTCCCATGATTCC; 3′ NA
Terms and licenses: Academic/Nonprofit Terms; Industry Terms: Not Available to Industry
Depositor comments: Please visit https://doi.org/10.1101/2023.01.09.523344 for bioRxiv preprint.
How to cite: TP53-KO_gRNA_1 was a gift from Jason Sheltzer (Addgene plasmid # 195130 ; http://n2t.net/addgene:195130 ; RRID:Addgene_195130)
