[The description below was written by a language model from this plasmid's Addgene catalogue record and pLannotate feature annotations shown in this document.]
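Description:
TP53-KO_gRNA_1 is a lentiviral guide RNA expression plasmid built on the LRG (LRG2.1) backbone and carrying a single guide directed against human TP53. Although catalogued as a mammalian expression vector, its annotated features show a third-generation, self-inactivating HIV-1 transfer vector. An RSV promoter is fused to a truncated 5' LTR and drives production of the genomic RNA. It is followed by the Ψ packaging signal with a partial gag fragment, the Rev response element for nuclear export, a cPPT/CTS, and a ΔU3 3' LTR with a downstream SV40 polyadenylation signal. In bacteria the plasmid replicates from a high-copy ColE1/pUC-type origin and is selected with ampicillin through the β-lactamase gene. An f1 origin, an SV40 origin, lac-region remnants and T3/T7 promoters are also present as carry-over from the cloning backbone.

The payload comprises two expression units within the proviral region. A human U6 RNA polymerase III promoter transcribes the TP53-targeting spacer joined to a Streptococcus pyogenes guide scaffold, which is annotated only as a tracrRNA fragment. Downstream, an EF-1α core promoter drives EGFP, and a WPRE enhances expression of this transcript. EGFP is the only marker for mammalian cells, so transduced or transfected cells are identified or sorted by green fluorescence rather than by drug selection. No Cas9 coding sequence is annotated, so the nuclease must be supplied separately, for example from a Cas9-expressing cell line. The plasmid's name and stated purpose indicate that it is used for CRISPR-mediated knockout of TP53 in human cells, and the "gRNA 1" in its name suggests it is one of several TP53 guides.
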