Features (pLannotate 1.2.2; 27 found; start..end, strand, type, name):
    514..725     -  promoter       EF-1α core promoter: core promoter for human elongation factor EF-1α
    794..911     -  misc_feature   cPPT/CTS: central polypurine tract and central termination sequence of HIV-1
    994..1037    -  misc_RNA       tracrRNA (fragment): trans-activating CRISPR RNA for the Streptococcus pyogenes CRISPR/Cas9 system
   1085..1325    -  promoter       U6 promoter: RNA polymerase III promoter for human U6 snRNA
   1329..1355    -  CDS            Rev (fragment): human immunodeficiency virus 1 (HIV-1) Rev protein; rev; enhances nuclear export of unspliced and incompletely spliced viral mRNAs
   1732..1965    -  misc_feature   RRE: The Rev response element (RRE) of HIV-1 allows for Rev-dependent mRNA export from the nucleus to the cytoplasm.
   2111..2474    -  CDS            HIV-1 gag (fragment): gag protein from human immunodeficiency virus 1; gag
   2458..2583    -  misc_feature   HIV-1 Ψ: packaging signal of human immunodeficiency virus type 1
   2630..2810    -  LTR            5' LTR (truncated): truncated 5' long terminal repeat (LTR) from HIV-1
   2811..3037    -  promoter       RSV promoter: Rous sarcoma virus enhancer/promoter
   3065..3083    -  promoter       T3 promoter: promoter for bacteriophage T3 RNA polymerase
   3128..3144    -  protein_bind   lac operator: The lac repressor binds to the lac operator to inhibit transcription in E. coli. This inhibition can be relieved by adding lactose or isopropyl-β-D-thiogalactopyranoside (IPTG). lac repressor encoded by lacI
   3152..3182    -  promoter       lac promoter: promoter for the E. coli lac operon
   3197..3218    -  protein_bind   CAP binding site: CAP binding activates transcription in the presence of cAMP. E. coli catabolite activator protein
   3231..3323    -  CDS            lacI (fragment): lac repressor; lacI; The lac repressor binds to the lac operator to inhibit transcription in E. coli. This inhibition can be relieved by adding lactose or isopropyl-β-D-thiogalactopyranoside (IPTG).
   3506..4094    -  rep_origin     ori: high-copy-number ColE1/pMB1/pBR322/pUC origin of replication
   4265..5125    -  CDS            AmpR: β-lactamase; bla; confers resistance to ampicillin, carbenicillin, and related antibiotics
   5126..5230    -  promoter       AmpR promoter: bla
   5283..5711    -  rep_origin     f1 ori (sequence partly withheld): f1 bacteriophage origin of replication; arrow indicates direction of (+) strand synthesis
   5716..5871    -  CDS            lacZα (fragment): LacZα fragment of β-galactosidase; lacZ fragment
   5879..5897    +  promoter       T7 promoter: promoter for bacteriophage T7 RNA polymerase
   5918..6053    -  rep_origin     SV40 ori: SV40 origin of replication
   6093..6214    -  polyA_signal   SV40 poly(A) signal: SV40 polyadenylation signal
   6292..6525    -  LTR            3' LTR (ΔU3): self-inactivating 3' long terminal repeat (LTR) from HIV-1
   6527..6546    -  misc_feature   cPPT/CTS (fragment): central polypurine tract and central termination sequence of HIV-1
   6597..7185    -  misc_feature   WPRE: woodchuck hepatitis virus posttranscriptional regulatory element
   7204..461     -  CDS            EGFP (across the origin): EGFP is a basic (constitutively fluorescent) green fluorescent protein published in 1996, derived from Aequorea victoria. It is reported to be a rapidly-maturing weak dimer with moderate acid sensitivity.
>Addgene plasmid #195130 | TP53-KO_gRNA_1 | addgene full sequence | sequence record 383951 | Addgene NGS Result
ATGATATAGACGTTGTGGCTGTTGTAGTTGTACTCCAGCTTGTGCCCCAGGATGTTGCCGTCCTCCTTGA
AGTCGATGCCCTTCAGCTCGATGCGGTTCACCAGGGTGTCGCCCTCGAACTTCACCTCGGCGCGGGTCTT
GTAGTTGCCGTCGTCCTTGAAGAAGATGGTGCGCTCCTGGACGTAGCCTTCGGGCATGGCGGACTTGAAG
AAGTCGTGCTGCTTCATGTGGTCGGGGTAGCGGCTGAAGCACTGCACGCCGTAGGTCAGGGTGGTCACGA
GGGTGGGCCAGGGCACGGGCAGCTTGCCGGTGGTGCAGATGAACTTCAGGGTCAGCTTGCCGTAGGTGGC
ATCGCCCTCGCCCTCGCCGGACACGCTGAACTTGTGGCCGTTTACGTCGCCGTCCAGCTCGACCAGGATG
GGCACCACCCCGGTGAACAGCTCCTCGCCCTTGCTCACCATCTTATCGTCATCGTCTTTGTAATCCATGG
TGGCGGATCCCGCGTCACGACACCTGTGTTCTGGCGGCAAACCCGTTGCGAAAAAGAACGTTCACGGCGA
CTACTGCACTTATATACGGTTCTCCCCCACCCTCGGGAAAAAGGCGGAGCCAGTACACGACATCACTTTC
CCAGTTTACCCCGCGCCACCTTCTCTAGGCACCGGTTCAATTGCCGACCCCTCCCCCCAACTTCTCGGGG
ACTGTGGGCGATGTGCGCTCTGCCCACTGACGGGCACCGGAGCCACTCGAGCCGGCGCCAAAGTGGATCT
CTGCTGTCCCTGTAATAAACCCGAAAATTTTGAATTTTTGTAATTTGTTTTTGTAATTCTTTAGTTTGTA
TGTCTGTTGCTATTATGTCTACTATTCTTTCCCCTGCACTGTACCCCCCAATCCCCCCTTTTCTTTTAAA
ATTGTGGATGAATACTGCCATTTGTCTCAAGATCTAGAATTCAAAAAAAGCACCGACTCGGTGCCACTTT
GCTGTTTCCAGCAAAGTTGATAACGGACTAGCCTTATTTAAACTTGCTATGCTGTTTCCAGCATAGCTCT
TAAACCGTCCGCGCCATGGCCATCTCGGTGTTTCGTCCTTTCCACAAGATATATAAAGCCAAGAAATCGA
AATACTTTCAAGTTACGGTAAGCATATGATAGTCCATTTTAAAACATAATTTTAAAACTGCAAACTACCC
AAGAAATTATTACTTTCTACGTCACGTATTTTGTACTAATATCTTTGTGTTTACAGTCAAATTAATTCTA
ATTATCTCTCTAACAGCCTTGTATCGTATATGCAAATATGAAGGAATCATGGGAAATAGGCCCTCTCTGG
GTCCCCTCGGGGTTGGGAGGTGGGTCTGAAACGATAATGGTGAATATCCCTGCCTAACTCTATTCACTAT
AGAAAGTACAGCAAAAACTATTCTTAAACCTACCAAGCCTCCTACTATCATTATGAATAATTTTATATAC
CACAGCCAATTTGTTATGTTAAACCAATTCCACAAACTTGCCCATTTATCTAATTCCAATAATTCTTGTT
CATTCTTTTCTTGCTGGTTTTGCGATTCTTCAATTAAGGAGTGTATTAAGCTTGTGTAATTGTTAATTTC
TCTGTCCCACTCCATCCAGGTCGTGTGATTCCAAATCTGTTCCAGAGATTTATTACTCCAACTAGCATTC
CAAGGCACAGCAGTGGTGCAAATGAGTTTTCCAGAGCAACCCCAAATCCCCAGGAGCTGTTGATCCTTTA
GGTATCTTTCCACAGCCAGGATTCTTGCCTGGAGCTGCTTGATGCCCCAGACTGTGAGTTGCAACAGATG
CTGTTGCGCCTCAATAGCCCTCAGCAAATTGTTCTGCTGCTGCACTATACCAGACAATAATTGTCTGGCC
TGTACCGTCAGCGTCATTGACGCTGCGCCCATAGTGCTTCCTGCTGCTCCCAAGAACCCAAGGAACAAAG
CTCCTATTCCCACTGCTCTTTTTTCTCTCTGCACCACTCTTCTCTTTGCCTTGGTGGGTGCTACTCCTAA
TGGTTCAATTTTTACTACTTTATATTTATATAATTCACTTCTCCAATTGTCCCTCATATCTCCTCCTCCA
GGTCTGAAGATCAGCGGCCGCTTGCTGTGCGGTGGTCTTACTTTTGTTTTGCTCTTCCTCTATCTTGTCT
AAAGCTTCCTTGGTGTCTTTTATCTCTATCCTTTGATGCACACAATAGAGGGTTGCTACTGTATTATATA
ATGATCTAAGTTCTTCTGATCCTGTCTGAAGGGATGGTTGTAGCTGTCCCAGTATTTGTCTACAGCCTTC
TGATGTTTCTAACAGGCCAGGATTAACTGCGAATCGTTCTAGCTCCCTGCTTGCCCATACTATATGTTTT
AATTTATATTTTTTCTTTCCCCCTGGCCTTAACCGAATTTTTTCCCATCGCGATCTAATTCTCCCCCGCT
TAATACTGACGCTCTCGCACCCATCTCTCTCCTTCTAGCCTCCGCTAGTCAAAATTTTTGGCGTACTCAC
CAGTCGCCGCCCCTCGCCTCTTGCCGTGCGCGCTTCAGCAAGCCGAGTCCTGCGTCGAGAGAGCTCCTCT
GGTTTCCCTTTCGCTTTCAAGTCCCTGTTCGGGCGCCACTGCTAGAGATTTTCCACACTGACTAAAAGGG
TCTGAGGGATCTCTAGTTACCAGAGTCACACAACAGACGGGCACACACTACTTGAAGCACTCAAGGCAAG
CTTTATTGAGGCTTAAGCAGTGGGTTCCCTAGTTAGCCAGAGAGCTCCCAGGCTCAGATCTGGTCTAACC
AGAGAGACCCGTTTATGTATCGAGCTAGGCACTTAAATACAATATCTCTGCAATGCGGCAATTCAGTGGT
TCGTCCAATCCATGTCAGACCCGTCTGTTGCCTTCCTAATAAGGCACGATCGTACCACCTTACTTCCACC
AATCGGCATGCACGGTGCTTTTTCTCTCCTTGTAAGGCATGTTGCTAACTCATCGTTACCATGTTGCAAG
ACTACAAGAGTATTGCATAAGACTACATTAAGCTTGCAGCTCCAGCTTTTGTTCCCTTTAGTGAGGGTTA
ATTGCGCGCTTGGCGTAATCATGGTCATAGCTGTTTCCTGTGTGAAATTGTTATCCGCTCACAATTCCAC
ACAACATACGAGCCGGAAGCATAAAGTGTAAAGCCTGGGGTGCCTAATGAGTGAGCTAACTCACATTAAT
TGCGTTGCGCTCACTGCCCGCTTTCCAGTCGGGAAACCTGTCGTGCCAGCTGCATTAATGAATCGGCCAA
CGCGCGGGGAGAGGCGGTTTGCGTATTGGGCGCTCTTCCGCTTCCTCGCTCACTGACTCGCTGCGCTCGG
TCGTTCGGCTGCGGCGAGCGGTATCAGCTCACTCAAAGGCGGTAATACGGTTATCCACAGAATCAGGGGA
TAACGCAGGAAAGAACATGTGAGCAAAAGGCCAGCAAAAGGCCAGGAACCGTAAAAAGGCCGCGTTGCTG
GCGTTTTTCCATAGGCTCCGCCCCCCTGACGAGCATCACAAAAATCGACGCTCAAGTCAGAGGTGGCGAA
ACCCGACAGGACTATAAAGATACCAGGCGTTTCCCCCTGGAAGCTCCCTCGTGCGCTCTCCTGTTCCGAC
CCTGCCGCTTACCGGATACCTGTCCGCCTTTCTCCCTTCGGGAAGCGTGGCGCTTTCTCATAGCTCACGC
TGTAGGTATCTCAGTTCGGTGTAGGTCGTTCGCTCCAAGCTGGGCTGTGTGCACGAACCCCCCGTTCAGC
CCGACCGCTGCGCCTTATCCGGTAACTATCGTCTTGAGTCCAACCCGGTAAGACACGACTTATCGCCACT
GGCAGCAGCCACTGGTAACAGGATTAGCAGAGCGAGGTATGTAGGCGGTGCTACAGAGTTCTTGAAGTGG
TGGCCTAACTACGGCTACACTAGAAGAACAGTATTTGGTATCTGCGCTCTGCTGAAGCCAGTTACCTTCG
GAAAAAGAGTTGGTAGCTCTTGATCCGGCAAACAAACCACCGCTGGTAGCGGTGGTTTTTTTGTTTGCAA
GCAGCAGATTACGCGCAGAAAAAAAGGATCTCAAGAAGATCCTTTGATCTTTTCTACGGGGTCTGACGCT
CAGTGGAACGAAAACTCACGTTAAGGGATTTTGGTCATGAGATTATCAAAAAGGATCTTCACCTAGATCC
TTTTAAATTAAAAATGAAGTTTTAAATCAATCTAAAGTATATATGAGTAAACTTGGTCTGACAGTTACCA
ATGCTTAATCAGTGAGGCACCTATCTCAGCGATCTGTCTATTTCGTTCATCCATAGTTGCCTGACTCCCC
GTCGTGTAGATAACTACGATACGGGAGGGCTTACCATCTGGCCCCAGTGCTGCAATGATACCGCGAGACC
CACGCTCACCGGCTCCAGATTTATCAGCAATAAACCAGCCAGCCGGAAGGGCCGAGCGCAGAAGTGGTCC
TGCAACTTTATCCGCCTCCATCCAGTCTATTAATTGTTGCCGGGAAGCTAGAGTAAGTAGTTCGCCAGTT
AATAGTTTGCGCAACGTTGTTGCCATTGCTACAGGCATCGTGGTGTCACGCTCGTCGTTTGGTATGGCTT
CATTCAGCTCCGGTTCCCAACGATCAAGGCGAGTTACATGATCCCCCATGTTGTGCAAAAAAGCGGTTAG
CTCCTTCGGTCCTCCGATCGTTGTCAGAAGTAAGTTGGCCGCAGTGTTATCACTCATGGTTATGGCAGCA
CTGCATAATTCTCTTACTGTCATGCCATCCGTAAGATGCTTTTCTGTGACTGGTGAGTACTCAACCAAGT
CATTCTGAGAATAGTGTATGCGGCGACCGAGTTGCTCTTGCCCGGCGTCAATACGGGATAATACCGCGCC
ACATAGCAGAACTTTAAAAGTGCTCATCATTGGAAAACGTTCTTCGGGGCGAAAACTCTCAAGGATCTTA
CCGCTGTTGAGATCCAGTTCGATGTAACCCACTCGTGCACCCAACTGATCTTCAGCATCTTTTACTTTCA
CCAGCGTTTCTGGGTGAGCAAAAACAGGAAGGCAAAATGCCGCAAAAAAGGGAATAAGGGCGACACGGAA
ATGTTGAATACTCATACTCTTCCTTTTTCAATATTATTGAAGCATTTATCAGGGTTATTGTCTCATGAGC
GGATACATATTTGAATGTATTTAGAAAAATAAACAAATAGGGGTTCCGCGCACATTTCCCCGAAAAGTGC
CACCTAAATTGTAAGCGTTAATATTTTGTTAAAATTCGCGTTAAATTTTTGTTAAATCAGCTCATTTTTT
AACCAATAGGCCGAAATCGGCAAAATCCCTTATAAATCAAAAGAATAGACCGAGATAGGGT
[37 nt withheld, positions 5382-5418]
AAAGAACGTGGACTCCAACGTCAAAGG
[49 nt withheld, positions 5446-5494]
T
[91 nt withheld, positions 5496-5586]
G
[124 nt withheld, positions 5588-5711]
CCCATTCGCCATTCAGGCTGCGCAACTGTTGGGAAGGGCGATCGGTGCGGGCCTCTTCGCTATTACGCCA
GCTGGCGAAAGGGGGATGTGCTGCAAGGCGATTAAGTTGGGTAACGCCAGGGTTTTCCCAGTCACGACGT
TGTAAAACGACGGCCAGTGAGCGCGCGTAATACGACTCACTATAGGGCGAATTGGGTACGTCCCTAGGCC
TCCAAAAAAGCCTCCTCACTACTTCTGGAATAGCTCAGAGGCCGAGGCGGCCTCGGCCTCTGCATAAATA
AAAAAAATTAGTCAGCCATGGGGCGGAGAATGGGCGGAACTGGGCGGAGTTAGGGGCGGGATGGGCGGAG
TTAGGGGCGGGATAGCTAGAGCCAGACATGATAAGATACATTGATGAGTTTGGACAAACCACAACTAGAA
TGCAGTGAAAAAAATGCTTTATTTGTGAAATTTGTGATGCTATTGCTTTATTTGTAACCATTATAAGCTG
CAATAAACAAGTTCCTCTCACTCTCTGATATTCATTTCTTTGCAAGTTATAAATACTGAATAATAAGATG
ACATGAACTACTATACGTACTGCTAGAGATTTTCCACACTGACTAAAAGGGTCTGAGGGATCTCTAGTTA
CCAGAGTCACACAACAGACGGGCACACACTACTTGAAGCACTCAAGGCAAGCTTTATTGAGGCTTAAGCA
GTGGGTTCCCTAGTTAGCCAGAGAGCTCCCAGGCTCAGATCTGGTCTAACCAGAGAGACCCAGTACAAGC
AAAAAGCAGATCTTGTCTTCGTTGGGAGTGAATTAGCCCTTCCAGTCCCCCCTTTTCTTTTAAAAAGTGG
CTAAGATCTACAGCTGCCTTGTAAGTCATTGGTCTTAAAGTCGACGCGGGGAGGCGGCCCAAAGGGAGAT
CCGACTCGTCTGAGGGCGAAGGCGAAGACGCGGAAGAGGCCGCAGAGCCGGCAGCAGGCCGCGGGAAGGA
AGGTCCGCTGGATTGAGGGCCGAAGGGACGTAGCAGAAGGACGTCCCGCGCAGAATCCAGGTGGCAACAC
AGGCGAGCAGCCAAGGAAAGGACGATGATTTCCCCGACAACACCACGGAATTGTCAGTGCCCAACAGCCG
AGCCCCTGTCCAGCAGCGGGCAAGGCAGGCGGCGATGAGTTCCGCCGTGGCAATAGGGAGGGGGAAAGCG
AAAGTCCCGGAAAGGAGCTGACAGGTGGTGGCAATGCCCCAACCAGTGGGGGTTGCGTCAGCAAACACAG
TGCACACCACGCCACGTTGCCTGACAACGGGCCACAACTCCTCATAAAGAGACAGCAACCAGGATTTATA
CAAGGAGGAGAAAATGAAAGCCATACGGGAAGCAATAGCATGATACAAAGGCATTAAAGCAGCGTATCCA
CATAGCGTAAAAGGAGCAACATAGTTAAGAATACCAGTCAATCTTTCACAAATTTTGTAATCCAGAGGTT
GATTGTCGACTTAACGCGTCTACTTGTACAGCTCGTCCATGCCGAGAGTGATCCCGGCGGCGGTCACGAA
CTCCAGCAGGACCATGTGATCGCGCTTCTCGTTGGGGTCTTTGCTCAGGGCGGACTGGGTGCTCAGGTAG
TGGTTGTCGGGCAGCAGCACGGGGCCGTCGCCGATGGGGGTGTTCTGCTGGTAGTGGTCGGCGAGCTGCA
CGCTGCCGTCCTCGATGTTGTGGCGGATCTTGAAGTTCACCTTGATGCCGTTCTTCTGCTTGTCGGCC
